Addgene plasmid #118298: GFP-ERK2 K52R
Purpose: Expression of Rat ERK2
Depositing lab: Philip Stork. Publication: Examining the mechanism of Erk nuclear translocation using green fluorescent protein. Horgan AM, Stork PJ. Exp Cell Res. 2003 May 1;285(2):208-20. S0014482703000375 PubMed 12706116.
Backbone
  Vector backbone: peGFP-C1
  Backbone manufacturer: clontech
  Vector type: Mammalian Expression
Growth in bacteria
  Bacterial resistance: Kanamycin, 50 μg/mL
  Growth temperature: 37°C
  Growth strain: DH5alpha
  Copy number: High Copy
Gene/Insert
  Gene/Insert name: ERK2 K52R
  Species: R. norvegicus (rat)
  Insert size (bp): 1077
  Mutation: K52R
  Entrez Gene: Mapk1 (a.k.a. ERK-2, ERT1, Erk2, p42-MAPK)
  Tag / fusion protein: GFP (N terminal on backbone)
  Cloning method: Restriction Enzyme; 5′ cloning site XhoI (unknown if destroyed); 3′ cloning site BamHI (unknown if destroyed)
  Sequencing primers: 5′ EGFP-C
Terms and licenses: Academic/Nonprofit Terms; Industry Terms: Not Available to Industry
Depositor comments: ERK2 constructs were subcloned into pEGFP-C1 with XhoI and BamHI (GFP-XhoI-ERK-BamHI)
How to cite: GFP-ERK2 K52R was a gift from Philip Stork (Addgene plasmid # 118298 ; http://n2t.net/addgene:118298 ; RRID:Addgene_118298)
