[The description below was written by a language model from this plasmid's Addgene catalogue record and pLannotate feature annotations shown in this document.]
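Description:
GFP-ERK2 K52R is a mammalian expression plasmid built on the pEGFP-C1 backbone that produces rat ERK2 (Mapk1, p42 MAPK) fused at its N-terminus to EGFP. The 5.8 kb sequenced plasmid carries a high-copy ColE1/pUC-type origin for propagation in E. coli and an f1 origin for single-stranded DNA production. A single NeoR/KanR gene (Tn5 aminoglycoside phosphotransferase) sits behind tandem bacterial (bla-type) and SV40 early promoters and is terminated by the HSV TK polyadenylation signal. This arrangement gives kanamycin resistance in bacteria and allows G418 selection of transfected mammalian cells. Several short hits in the automated annotation (RSF ori, ble, large T antigen and bGH poly(A) fragments) appear to be partial matches rather than functional elements.

The expression cassette consists of the human CMV immediate early enhancer and promoter driving the EGFP coding sequence, followed by a remnant of the multiple cloning site and then the ERK2 open reading frame, with the SV40 poly(A) signal downstream. According to the record, the roughly 1.1 kb ERK2 insert was subcloned between XhoI and BamHI. The annotation tool matched the insert to the mouse Mapk1 protein, but the catalogue lists it as rat; the two orthologues are highly similar. The insert carries a K52R substitution, which replaces the conserved ATP-binding lysine of the kinase domain and is generally used as a kinase-inactive form of ERK2, although the record does not itself describe the mutation's effect. The associated work examined the mechanism of ERK nuclear translocation using GFP fusions, so the construct is suited to live-cell or fixed-cell imaging of ERK2 localisation, with this mutant probably serving as a comparison to the wild-type fusion.
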