Features (pLannotate 1.2.2; 16 found; start..end, strand, type, name):
      1..25      +  rep_origin     RSF ori (fragment): Plasmids containing the RSF 1030 origin of replication can be propagated in E. coli cells that contain additional plasmids with compatible origins.
     93..396     +  enhancer       CMV enhancer: human cytomegalovirus immediate early enhancer
    397..600     +  promoter       CMV promoter: human cytomegalovirus (CMV) immediate early promoter
    645..1361    +  CDS            EGFP: EGFP is a basic (constitutively fluorescent) green fluorescent protein published in 1996, derived from Aequorea victoria. It is reported to be a rapidly-maturing weak dimer with moderate acid sensitivity.
   1362..1381    +  misc_feature   MCS (fragment): multiple cloning site
   1380..2450    +  CDS            Mapk1: MK01_MOUSE - Also known as Erk2, Mapk, Prkm1. Experimental evidence at protein level: Swiss-Prot protein existence level 1. Acts as a transcriptional repressor. Binds to a [GC]AAA[GC] consensus sequence. Repress the expression of interferon gamma-induced genes. Seems to bind to the promoter of CCL5, DMP1, IFIH1, IFITM1, IRF7, IRF9, LAMP3, OAS1, OAS2, OAS3 and STAT1. Transcriptional activity is independent of kinase activity. From Mus musculus (Mouse).
   2477..2561    +  CDS            large T antigen (fragment): large T antigen from SV40 (simian virus 40)
   2584..2705    +  polyA_signal   SV40 poly(A) signal: SV40 polyadenylation signal
   2739..3167    -  rep_origin     f1 ori (sequence partly withheld): f1 bacteriophage origin of replication; arrow indicates direction of (+) strand synthesis
   3194..3298    +  promoter       AmpR promoter: bla
   3300..3657    +  promoter       SV40 promoter: SV40 enhancer and early promoter
   3692..4486    +  CDS            NeoR/KanR: aminoglycoside phosphotransferase from Tn5; aph(3')-II (or nptII); confers resistance to neomycin, kanamycin, and G418 (Geneticin®)
   4507..4659    +  CDS            ble (fragment): BLE_KLEPN - Experimental evidence at protein level: Swiss-Prot protein existence level 1. Binding protein with a strong affinity to the bleomycin family of antibiotics. Binds to CL990; an antimitotic-antibiotic compound. From Klebsiella pneumoniae.
   4718..4765    +  polyA_signal   HSV TK poly(A) signal: herpes simplex virus thymidine kinase polyadenylation signal (Cole and Stacy, 1985)
   4856..4872    -  polyA_signal   bGH poly(A) signal (fragment): bovine growth hormone polyadenylation signal
   5094..5682    +  rep_origin     ori: high-copy-number ColE1/pMB1/pBR322/pUC origin of replication
>Addgene plasmid #118298 | GFP-ERK2 K52R | addgene full sequence | sequence record 227429 | Addgene NGS Result
ATTCTGTGGATAACCGTATTACCGCCATGCATTAGTTATTAATAGTAATCAATTACGGGGTCATTAGTTC
ATAGCCCATATATGGAGTTCCGCGTTACATAACTTACGGTAAATGGCCCGCCTGGCTGACCGCCCAACGA
CCCCCGCCCATTGACGTCAATAATGACGTATGTTCCCATAGTAACGCCAATAGGGACTTTCCATTGACGT
CAATGGGTGGAGTATTTACGGTAAACTGCCCACTTGGCAGTACATCAAGTGTATCATATGCCAAGTACGC
CCCCTATTGACGTCAATGACGGTAAATGGCCCGCCTGGCATTATGCCCAGTACATGACCTTATGGGACTT
TCCTACTTGGCAGTACATCTACGTATTAGTCATCGCTATTACCATGGTGATGCGGTTTTGGCAGTACATC
AATGGGCGTGGATAGCGGTTTGACTCACGGGGATTTCCAAGTCTCCACCCCATTGACGTCAATGGGAGTT
TGTTTTGGCACCAAAATCAACGGGACTTTCCAAAATGTCGTAACAACTCCGCCCCATTGACGCAAATGGG
CGGTAGGCGTGTACGGTGGGAGGTCTATATAAGCAGAGCTGGTTTAGTGAACCGTCAGATCCGCTAGCGC
TACCGGTCGCCACCATGGTGAGCAAGGGCGAGGAGCTGTTCACCGGGGTGGTGCCCATCCTGGTCGAGCT
GGACGGCGACGTAAACGGCCACAAGTTCAGCGTGTCCGGCGAGGGCGAGGGCGATGCCACCTACGGCAAG
CTGACCCTGAAGTTCATCTGCACCACCGGCAAGCTGCCCGTGCCCTGGCCCACCCTCGTGACCACCCTGA
CCTACGGCGTGCAGTGCTTCAGCCGCTACCCCGACCACATGAAGCAGCACGACTTCTTCAAGTCCGCCAT
GCCCGAAGGCTACGTCCAGGAGCGCACCATCTTCTTCAAGGACGACGGCAACTACAAGACCCGCGCCGAG
GTGAAGTTCGAGGGCGACACCCTGGTGAACCGCATCGAGCTGAAGGGCATCGACTTCAAGGAGGACGGCA
ACATCCTGGGGCACAAGCTGGAGTACAACTACAACAGCCACAACGTCTATATCATGGCCGACAAGCAGAA
GAACGGCATCAAGGTGAACTTCAAGATCCGCCACAACATCGAGGACGGCAGCGTGCAGCTCGCCGACCAC
TACCAGCAGAACACCCCCATCGGCGACGGCCCCGTGCTGCTGCCCGACAACCACTACCTGAGCACCCAGT
CCGCCCTGAGCAAAGACCCCAACGAGAAGCGCGATCACATGGTCCTGCTGGAGTTCGTGACCGCCGCCGG
GATCACTCTCGGCATGGACGAGCTGTACAAGTCCGGACTCAGATCTCGAGCGGCGGCGGCGGCGGCGGGC
CCGGAGATGGTCCGCGGGCAGGTGTTTGACGTAGGGCCGCGCTACACCAACCTCTCGTACATCGGAGAAG
GCGCCTACGGCATGGTTTGCTCTGCTTATGATAATCTCAACAAAGTTCGAGTCGCGATCAGGAAAATCAG
TCCTTTTGAGCACCAGACCTACTGTCAAAGAACCCTAAGAGAGATAAAAATCTTACTGCGCTTCAGACAT
GAGAACATCATTGGCATCAATGACATCATCCGGGCACCAACCATTGAGCAAATGAAAGATGTATATATAG
TACAGGACCTCATGGAGACGGACCTTTACAAGCTCTTGAAGACACAGCACCTCAGCAATGACCACATCTG
CTATTTTCTTTATCAGATCCTGAGAGGGCTAAAGTATATCCATTCAGCTAACGTTCTGCACCGTGACCTC
AAGCCTTCCAACCTCCTGCTGAACACCACTTGTGATCTCAAGATCTGTGACTTTGGCCTTGCCCGTGTTG
CAGATCCAGATCATGATCACACAGGGTTCTTGACAGAGTACGTAGCCACACGTTGGTACAGAGCTCCAGA
AATTATGTTGAATTCCAAGGGTTATACCAAGTCCATTGATATTTGGTCTGTGGGCTGCATCCTGGCAGAG
ATGCTATCCAACAGGCCTATCTTCCCAGGAAAGCATTACCTTGACCAGCTGAATCACATCCTGGGTATTC
TTGGATCTCCATCACAGGAAGATCTGAATTGTATAATAAATTTAAAAGCTAGAAACTATTTGCTTTCTCT
CCCGCACAAAAATAAGGTGCCATGGAACAGGTTGTTCCCAAATGCTGACTCCAAAGCTCTGGATTTACTG
GATAAAATGTTGACATTTAACCCTCACAAGAGGATTGAAGTTGAACAGGCTCTGGCCCACCCATACCTGG
AGCAGTATTATGACCCAAGTGATGAGCCCATTGCTGAAGCGCCATTCAAGTTTGACATGGAGTTGGACGA
CTTACCTAAGGAGAAGCTCAAAGAACTCATTTTTGAAGAGACTGCTAGATTCCAGCCAGGATACAGATCT
TAGAGGATCCACCGGATCTAGATAACTGATCATAATCAGCCATACCACATTTGTAGAGGTTTTACTTGCT
TTAAAAAACCTCCCACACCTCCCCCTGAACCTGAAACATAAAATGAATGCAATTGTTGTTGTTAACTTGT
TTATTGCAGCTTATAATGGTTACAAATAAAGCAATAGCATCACAAATTTCACAAATAAAGCATTTTTTTC
ACTGCATTCTAGTTGTGGTTTGTCCAAACTCATCAATGTATCTTAACGCGTAAATTGTAAGCGTTAATAT
TTTGTTAAAATTCGCGTTAAATTTTTGTTAAATCAGCTCATTTTTTAACCAATAGGCCGAAATCGGCAAA
ATCCCTTATAAATCAAAAGAATAGACCGAGATAGGGT
[37 nt withheld, positions 2838-2874]
AAAGAACGTGGACTCCAACGTCAAAGG
[49 nt withheld, positions 2902-2950]
T
[91 nt withheld, positions 2952-3042]
G
[124 nt withheld, positions 3044-3167]
CAGGTGGCACTTTTCGGGGAAATGTGCGCGGAACCCCTATTTGTTTATTTTTCTAAATACATTCAAATAT
GTATCCGCTCATGAGACAATAACCCTGATAAATGCTTCAATAATATTGAAAAAGGAAGAGTCCTGAGGCG
GAAAGAACCAGCTGTGGAATGTGTGTCAGTTAGGGTGTGGAAAGTCCCCAGGCTCCCCAGCAGGCAGAAG
TATGCAAAGCATGCATCTCAATTAGTCAGCAACCAGGTGTGGAAAGTCCCCAGGCTCCCCAGCAGGCAGA
AGTATGCAAAGCATGCATCTCAATTAGTCAGCAACCATAGTCCCGCCCCTAACTCCGCCCATCCCGCCCC
TAACTCCGCCCAGTTCCGCCCATTCTCCGCCCCATGGCTGACTAATTTTTTTTATTTATGCAGAGGCCGA
GGCCGCCTCGGCCTCTGAGCTATTCCAGAAGTAGTGAGGAGGCTTTTTTGGAGGCCTAGGCTTTTGCAAA
GATCGATCAAGAGACAGGATGAGGATCGTTTCGCATGATTGAACAAGATGGATTGCACGCAGGTTCTCCG
GCCGCTTGGGTGGAGAGGCTATTCGGCTATGACTGGGCACAACAGACAATCGGCTGCTCTGATGCCGCCG
TGTTCCGGCTGTCAGCGCAGGGGCGCCCGGTTCTTTTTGTCAAGACCGACCTGTCCGGTGCCCTGAATGA
ACTGCAAGACGAGGCAGCGCGGCTATCGTGGCTGGCCACGACGGGCGTTCCTTGCGCAGCTGTGCTCGAC
GTTGTCACTGAAGCGGGAAGGGACTGGCTGCTATTGGGCGAAGTGCCGGGGCAGGATCTCCTGTCATCTC
ACCTTGCTCCTGCCGAGAAAGTATCCATCATGGCTGATGCAATGCGGCGGCTGCATACGCTTGATCCGGC
TACCTGCCCATTCGACCACCAAGCGAAACATCGCATCGAGCGAGCACGTACTCGGATGGAAGCCGGTCTT
GTCGATCAGGATGATCTGGACGAAGAGCATCAGGGGCTCGCGCCAGCCGAACTGTTCGCCAGGCTCAAGG
CGAGCATGCCCGACGGCGAGGATCTCGTCGTGACCCATGGCGATGCCTGCTTGCCGAATATCATGGTGGA
AAATGGCCGCTTTTCTGGATTCATCGACTGTGGCCGGCTGGGTGTGGCGGACCGCTATCAGGACATAGCG
TTGGCTACCCGTGATATTGCTGAAGAGCTTGGCGGCGAATGGGCTGACCGCTTCCTCGTGCTTTACGGTA
TCGCCGCTCCCGATTCGCAGCGCATCGCCTTCTATCGCCTTCTTGACGAGTTCTTCTGAGCGGGACTCTG
GGGTTCGAAATGACCGACCAAGCGACGCCCAACCTGCCATCACGAGATTTCGATTCCACCGCCGCCTTCT
ATGAAAGGTTGGGCTTCGGAATCGTTTTCCGGGACGCCGGCTGGATGATCCTCCAGCGCGGGGATCTCAT
GCTGGAGTTCTTCGCCCACCCTAGGGGGAGGCTAACTGAAACACGGAAGGAGACAATACCGGAAGGAACC
CGCGCTATGACGGCAATAAAAAGACAGAATAAAACGCACGGTGTTGGGTCGTTTGTTCATAAACGCGGGG
TTCGGTCCCAGGGCTGGCACTCTGTCGATACCCCACCGAGACCCCATTGGGGCCAATACGCCCGCGTTTC
TTCCTTTTCCCCACCCCACCCCCCAAGTTCGGGTGAAGGCCCAGGGCTCGCAGCCAACGTCGGGGCGGCA
GGCCCTGCCATAGCCTCAGGTTACTCATATATACTTTAGATTGATTTAAAACTTCATTTTTAATTTAAAA
GGATCTAGGTGAAGATCCTTTTTGATAATCTCATGACCAAAATCCCTTAACGTGAGTTTTCGTTCCACTG
AGCGTCAGACCCCGTAGAAAAGATCAAAGGATCTTCTTGAGATCCTTTTTTTCTGCGCGTAATCTGCTGC
TTGCAAACAAAAAAACCACCGCTACCAGCGGTGGTTTGTTTGCCGGATCAAGAGCTACCAACTCTTTTTC
CGAAGGTAACTGGCTTCAGCAGAGCGCAGATACCAAATACTGTTCTTCTAGTGTAGCCGTAGTTAGGCCA
CCACTTCAAGAACTCTGTAGCACCGCCTACATACCTCGCTCTGCTAATCCTGTTACCAGTGGCTGCTGCC
AGTGGCGATAAGTCGTGTCTTACCGGGTTGGACTCAAGACGATAGTTACCGGATAAGGCGCAGCGGTCGG
GCTGAACGGGGGGTTCGTGCACACAGCCCAGCTTGGAGCGAACGACCTACACCGAACTGAGATACCTACA
GCGTGAGCTATGAGAAAGCGCCACGCTTCCCGAAGGGAGAAAGGCGGACAGGTATCCGGTAAGCGGCAGG
GTCGGAACAGGAGAGCGCACGAGGGAGCTTCCAGGGGGAAACGCCTGGTATCTTTATAGTCCTGTCGGGT
TTCGCCACCTCTGACTTGAGCGTCGATTTTTGTGATGCTCGTCAGGGGGGCGGAGCCTATGGAAAAACGC
CAGCAACGCGGCCTTTTTACGGTTCCTGGCCTTTTGCTGGCCTTTTGCTCACATGTTCTTTCCTGCGTTA
TCCCCTG
