>Addgene plasmid #118298 | GFP-ERK2 K52R | depositor partial sequence | sequence record 223432 | EGFP-C;till ERK 729bp
AAGGGGGTTGTCCTCGGCATGGACGAGCTGTACAAGTCCGGACTCAGATCTCGAGCGGCGGCGGCGGCGG
CGGGCCCGGAGATGGTCCGCGGGCAGGTGTTTGACGTAGGGCCGCGCTACACCAACCTCTCGTACATCGG
AGAAGGCGCCTACGGCATGGTTTGCTCTGCTTATGATAATCTCAACAAAGTTCGAGTCGCGATCAGGAAA
ATCAGTCCTTTTGAGCACCAGACCTACTGTCAAAGAACCCTAAGAGAGATAAAAATCTTACTGCGCTTCA
GACATGAGAACATCATTGGCATCAATGACATCATCCGGGCACCAACCATTGAGCAAATGAAAGATGTATA
TATAGTACAGGACCTCATGGAGACGGACCTTTACAAGCTCTTGAAGACACAGCACCTCAGCAATGACCAC
ATCTGCTATTTTCTTTATCAGATCCTGAGAGGGCTAAAGTATATCCATTCAGCTAACGTTCTGCACCGTG
ACCTCAAGCCTTCCAACCTCCTGCTGAACACCACTTGTGATCTCAAGATCTGTGACTTTGGCCTTGCCCG
TGTTGCAGATCCAGATCATGATCACACAGGGTTCTTGACAGAGTACGTAGCCACACGTTGGTACAGAGCT
CCAGAAATTATGTTGAATTCCAAGGGTTATACCAAGTCCATTGATATTTGGTCTGTGGGCTGCATCCTGG
CAGAGATGCTATCCAACAGGCCTATCTTCCCAGGAAAGCATTACCTTGACCAGCTGAATCACATCCTGGG
GTATTCTTGGA
